Addgene plasmid #217636: pTRIPZ-shWT1_A
Purpose: Dox inducible shRNA targeting WT-1
Depositing lab: Constanze Bonifer. Depositing organization: University of Birmingham. Publication: Isoform-specific and signaling-dependent propagation of acute myeloid leukemia by Wilms tumor 1. Potluri S, Assi SA, Chin PS, Coleman DJL, Pickin A, Moriya S, Seki N, Heidenreich O, Cockerill PN, Bonifer C. Cell Rep. 2021 Apr 20;35(3):109010. doi: 10.1016/j.celrep.2021.109010. PubMed 33882316.
Backbone
  Vector backbone: pTRIPZ
  Backbone manufacturer: Dharmacon # RHS4744
  Vector type: RNAi
Growth in bacteria
  Bacterial resistance: Ampicillin and Bleocin (Zeocin), 100 & 50 μg/mL
  Growth temperature: 37°C
  Growth strain: NEB Stable
  Copy number: High Copy
Gene/Insert
  Gene/Insert name: shWT1_A
  gRNA/shRNA sequence: GGTGTTGATCTTACAAGATAT
  Species: H. sapiens (human)
  Entrez Gene: WT1 (a.k.a. AWT1, GUD, NPHS4, WAGR, WIT-2, WT-1, WT33)
  Cloning method: Restriction Enzyme; 5′ cloning site unknown (unknown if destroyed)
Terms and licenses: Academic/Nonprofit Terms; Industry Terms: Not Available to Industry
How to cite: pTRIPZ-shWT1_A was a gift from Constanze Bonifer (Addgene plasmid # 217636 ; http://n2t.net/addgene:217636 ; RRID:Addgene_217636)
