[The description below was written by a language model from this plasmid's Addgene catalogue record and pLannotate feature annotations shown in this document.]
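Description:
pTRIPZ-shWT1_A is a doxycycline-inducible RNAi plasmid built on the commercial pTRIPZ lentiviral backbone and carrying an shRNA directed against human WT1 (Wilms tumor 1). In bacteria it replicates from a high-copy ColE1/pUC-type origin and is selected with ampicillin (AmpR) together with Zeocin, the latter through an EM7-driven BleoR cassette that sits inside the lentiviral region. An f1 origin is also present. Outside the viral unit, the annotation picks up an SV40 promoter followed by fragments of hygromycin and bleomycin resistance genes; these appear to be backbone remnants, and the record assigns them no function.

The transfer cassette is framed by a truncated HIV-1 5' LTR and a self-inactivating ΔU3 3' LTR, with the Ψ packaging signal, RRE, cPPT/CTS and a WPRE supporting packaging, nuclear export, transduction and transcript stability. Within it, a tight TRE promoter drives TurboRFP followed by miR-30a flanking sequence, the context in which the shRNA is embedded so that it is processed like a microRNA. The hairpin itself is not separately annotated in the feature table. Red fluorescence therefore reports induction of the same transcript that yields the shRNA. A second, constitutive unit uses the human UbC promoter to express rtTA3, which is flanked by loxP511 sites, followed by an EMCV IRES and PuroR. This supplies the doxycycline-dependent transactivator and puromycin selection of transduced mammalian cells from a single vector.

The construct allows stable integration followed by reversible, drug-controlled knockdown of WT1. The associated publication concerns the role of WT1 in acute myeloid leukemia.
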