Features (pLannotate 1.2.2; 36 found; start..end, strand, type, name):
    526..714     +  CDS            nef (fragment): NEF_HV1Z2 - Experimental evidence at protein level: Swiss-Prot protein existence level 1. Extracellular Nef protein targets CD4(+) T-lymphocytes for apoptosis by interacting with CXCR4 surface receptors. From Human immunodeficiency virus type 1 group M subtype D (isolate Z2/CDC-Z34) (HIV-1).
    716..949     +  LTR            3' LTR (ΔU3): self-inactivating 3' long terminal repeat (LTR) from HIV-1
   1056..1280    +  polyA_signal   bGH poly(A) signal: bovine growth hormone polyadenylation signal
   1284..1305    +  promoter       SV40 promoter (fragment): SV40 enhancer and early promoter
   1326..1754    +  rep_origin     f1 ori (sequence partly withheld): f1 bacteriophage origin of replication; arrow indicates direction of (+) strand synthesis
   1768..2097    +  promoter       SV40 promoter: SV40 enhancer and early promoter
   2146..3175    +  CDS            HygR (fragment): aminoglycoside phosphotransferase from E. coli; aph(4)-Ia; confers resistance to hygromycin
   3185..3310    +  CDS            ble (fragment): BLE_KLEPN - Experimental evidence at protein level: Swiss-Prot protein existence level 1. Binding protein with a strong affinity to the bleomycin family of antibiotics. Binds to CL990; an antimitotic-antibiotic compound. From Klebsiella pneumoniae.
   3305..3426    +  polyA_signal   SV40 poly(A) signal: SV40 polyadenylation signal
   3497..3519    -  protein_bind   lac operator (fragment): The lac repressor binds to the lac operator to inhibit transcription in E. coli. This inhibition can be relieved by adding lactose or isopropyl-β-D-thiogalactopyranoside (IPTG). lac repressor encoded by lacI
   3523..3553    -  promoter       lac promoter: promoter for the E. coli lac operon
   3568..3589    -  protein_bind   CAP binding site: CAP binding activates transcription in the presence of cAMP. E. coli catabolite activator protein
   3602..3694    -  CDS            lacI (fragment): lac repressor; lacI; The lac repressor binds to the lac operator to inhibit transcription in E. coli. This inhibition can be relieved by adding lactose or isopropyl-β-D-thiogalactopyranoside (IPTG).
   3877..4465    -  rep_origin     ori: high-copy-number ColE1/pMB1/pBR322/pUC origin of replication
   4636..5496    -  CDS            AmpR: β-lactamase; bla; confers resistance to ampicillin, carbenicillin, and related antibiotics
   5497..5601    -  promoter       AmpR promoter: bla
   5649..5783    +  polyA_signal   SV40 poly(A) signal: SV40 polyadenylation signal
   5950..6279    +  CDS            nef (fragment): NEF_HV1BR - Experimental evidence at protein level: Swiss-Prot protein existence level 1. Extracellular Nef protein targets CD4(+) T-lymphocytes for apoptosis by interacting with CXCR4 surface receptors (PubMed:14990729). From Human immunodeficiency virus type 1 group M subtype B (isolate BRU/LAI) (HIV-1).
   6327..6584    +  LTR            5' LTR (truncated): truncated 5' long terminal repeat (LTR) from HIV-1
   6631..6756    +  misc_feature   HIV-1 Ψ: packaging signal of human immunodeficiency virus type 1
   6740..7078    +  CDS            HIV-1 gag (fragment): gag protein from human immunodeficiency virus 1; gag
   7253..7486    +  misc_feature   RRE: The Rev response element (RRE) of HIV-1 allows for Rev-dependent mRNA export from the nucleus to the cytoplasm.
   7863..7963    +  CDS            Rev (fragment): human immunodeficiency virus 1 (HIV-1) Rev protein; rev; enhances nuclear export of unspliced and incompletely spliced viral mRNAs
   8013..8130    +  misc_feature   cPPT/CTS: central polypurine tract and central termination sequence of HIV-1
   8195..8569    -  CDS            BleoR: antibiotic-binding protein; Sh ble from Streptoalloteichus hindustanus; confers resistance to bleomycin, phleomycin, and Zeocin™
   8589..8636    -  promoter       EM7 promoter: synthetic bacterial promoter&nbsp
   8663..8941    +  promoter       tight TRE promoter (fragment): Tet-responsive promoter PTight, consisting of seven tet operator sequences followed by the minimal CMV promoter
   8955..9647    +  CDS            TurboRFP: TurboRFP is a basic (constitutively fluorescent) orange fluorescent protein published in 2007, derived from Entacmaea quadricolor. It has low acid sensitivity.
   9663..9756    +  ncRNA          5' miR-30a: sequence upstream of the 71-nt precursor of the human miR-30a microRNA (Zeng et al., 2002) miRNA
   9871..11082   +  promoter       UbC promoter: human ubiquitin C promoter
  11095..11128   +  protein_bind   loxP511: Cre-mediated recombination occurs in the 8-bp core sequence (GTATACAT). loxP511 sites are compatible with each other, but incompatible with wild-type loxP sites. Cre recombinase
  11135..11842   +  CDS            rtTA3: reverse tetracycline transactivator 3 activates expression from Tet-responsive promoters in the presence of doxycycline
  11843..11876   +  protein_bind   loxP511: Cre-mediated recombination occurs in the 8-bp core sequence (GTATACAT). loxP511 sites are compatible with each other, but incompatible with wild-type loxP sites. Cre recombinase
  11899..12471   +  misc_feature   IRES: internal ribosome entry site (IRES) of the encephalomyocarditis virus (EMCV)
  12480..13076   +  CDS            PuroR: puromycin N-acetyltransferase; pac from Streptomyces alboniger; confers resistance to puromycin
  13092..509     +  misc_feature   WPRE (across the origin): woodchuck hepatitis virus posttranscriptional regulatory element
>Addgene plasmid #217636 | pTRIPZ-shWT1_A | addgene full sequence | sequence record 433430 | Addgene NGS Result
CGCTGCTTTAATGCCTTTGTATCATGCTATTGCTTCCCGTATGGCTTTCATTTTCTCCTCCTTGTATAAA
TCCTGGTTGCTGTCTCTTTATGAGGAGTTGTGGCCCGTTGTCAGGCAACGTGGCGTGGTGTGCACTGTGT
TTGCTGACGCAACCCCCACTGGTTGGGGCATTGCCACCACCTGTCAGCTCCTTTCCGGGACTTTCGCTTT
CCCCCTCCCTATTGCCACGGCGGAACTCATCGCCGCCTGCCTTGCCCGCTGCTGGACAGGGGCTCGGCTG
TTGGGCACTGACAATTCCGTGGTGTTGTCGGGGAAGCTGACGTCCTTTCCATGGCTGCTCGCCTGTGTTG
CCACCTGGATTCTGCGCGGGACGTCCTTCTGCTACGTCCCTTCGGCCCTCAATCCAGCGGACCTTCCTTC
CCGCGGCCTGCTGCCGGCTCTGCGGCCTCTTCCGCGTCTTCGCCTTCGCCCTCAGACGAGTCGGATCTCC
CTTTGGGCCGCCTCCCCGCCTGGAATTAATTCTGCAGTCGAGACCTAGAAAAACATGGAGCAATCACAAG
TAGCAATACAGCAGCTACCAATGCTGATTGTGCCTGGCTAGAAGCACAAGAGGAGGAGGAGGTGGGTTTT
CCAGTCACACCTCAGGTACCTTTAAGACCAATGACTTACAAGGCAGCTGTAGATCTTAGCCACTTTTTAA
AAGAAAAGAGGGGACTGGAAGGGCTAATTCACTCCCAACGAAGACAAGATCTGCTTTTTGCTTGTACTGG
GTCTCTCTGGTTAGACCAGATCTGAGCCTGGGAGCTCTCTGGCTAACTAGGGAACCCACTGCTTAAGCCT
CAATAAAGCTTGCCTTGAGTGCTTCAAGTAGTGTGTGCCCGTCTGTTGTGTGACTCTGGTAACTAGAGAT
CCCTCAGACCCTTTTAGTCAGTGTGGAAAATCTCTAGCAGTAGTAGTTCATGTCATCTTATTATTCAGTA
TTTATAACTTGCAAAGAAATGAATATCAGAGAGTGAGAGGCCTTGACATTGTTTAAACCCGCTGATCAGC
CTCGACTGTGCCTTCTAGTTGCCAGCCATCTGTTGTTTGCCCCTCCCCCGTGCCTTCCTTGACCCTGGAA
GGTGCCACTCCCACTGTCCTTTCCTAATAAAATGAGGAAATTGCATCGCATTGTCTGAGTAGGTGTCATT
CTATTCTGGGGGGTGGGGTGGGGCAGGACAGCAAGGGGGAGGATTGGGAAGACAATAGCAGGCATGCTGG
GGATGCGGTGGGCTCTATGGCTTCTGAGGCGGAAAGAACCAGCTGGGGCTCTAGGGGGTATCCCC
[124 nt withheld, positions 1326-1449]
C
[91 nt withheld, positions 1451-1541]
A
[49 nt withheld, positions 1543-1591]
CCTTTGACGTTGGAGTCCACGTTCTTT
[37 nt withheld, positions 1619-1655]
ACCCTATCTCGGTCTATTCTTTTGATTTATAAGGGATTTTGCCGATTTCGGCCTATTGGTTAAAAAATGA
GCTGATTTAACAAAAATTTAACGCGAATTAATTCTGTGGAATGTGTGTCAGTTAGGGTGTGGAAAGTCCC
CAGGCTCCCCAGCAGGCAGAAGTATGCAAAGCATGCATCTCAATTAGTCAGCAACCAGGTGTGGAAAGTC
CCCAGGCTCCCCAGCAGGCAGAAGTATGCAAAGCATGCATCTCAATTAGTCAGCAACCATAGTCCCGCCC
CTAACTCCGCCCATCCCGCCCCTAACTCCGCCCAGTTCCGCCCATTCTCCGCCCCATGGCTGACTAATTT
TTTTTATTTATGCAGAGGCCGAGGCCGCCTCTGCCTCTGAGCTATTCCAGAAGTAGTGAGGAGGCTTTTT
TGGAGGCCTAGGCTTTTGCAAAAAGCTCCCGGGAGCTTGTATATCCATTTTCGGATCTGATCAGCACGTG
ATGAAAAAGCCTGAACTCACCGCGACGTCTGTCGAGAAGTTTCTGATCGAAAAGTTCGACAGCGTCTCCG
ACCTGATGCAGCTCTCGGAGGGCGAAGAATCTCGTGCTTTCAGCTTCGATGTAGGAGGGCGTGGATATGT
CCTGCGGGTAAATAGCTGCGCCGATGGTTTCTACAAAGATCGTTATGTTTATCGGCACTTTGCATCGGCC
GCGCTCCCGATTCCGGAAGTGCTTGACATTGGGGAATTAATTCAGCGAGAGCCTGACCTATTGCATCTCC
CGCCGTGCACAGGGTGTCACGTTGCAAGACCTGCCTGAAACCGAACTGCCCGCTGTTCTGCAGCCGGTCG
CGGAGGCCATGGATGCGATCGCTGCGGCCGATCTTAGCCAGACGAGCGGGTTCGGCCCATTCGGACCGCA
AGGAATCGGTCAATACACTACATGGCGTGATTTCATATGCGCGATTGCTGATCCCCATGTGTATCACTGG
CAAACTGTGATGGACGACACCGTCAGTGCGTCCGTCGCGCAGGCTCTCGATGAGCTGATGCTTTGGGCCG
AGGACTGCCCCGAAGTCCGGCACCTCGTGCACGCGGATTTCGGCTCCAACAATGTCCTGACGGACAATGG
CCGCATAACAGCGGTCATTGACTGGAGCGAGGCGATGTTCGGGGATTCCCAATACGAGGTCGCCAACATC
TTCTTCTGGAGGCCGTGGTTGGCTTGTATGGAGCAGCAGACGCGCTACTTCGAGCGGAGGCATCCGGAGC
TTGCAGGATCGCCGCGGCTCCGGGCGTATATGCTCCGCATTGGTCTTGACCAACTCTATCAGAGCTTGGT
TGACGGCAATTTCGATGATGCAGCTTGGGCGCAGGGTCGATGCGACGCAATCGTCCGATCCGGAGCCGGG
ACTGTCGGGCGTACACAAATCGCCCGCAGAAGCGCGGCCGTCTGGACCGATGGCTGTGTAGAAGTACTCG
CCGATAGTGGAAACCGACGCCCCAGCACTCGTCCGAGGGCAAAGGAATAGCACGTGCTACGAGATTTCGA
TTCCACCGCCGCCTTCTATGAAAGGTTGGGCTTCGGAATCGTTTTCCGGGACGCCGGCTGGATGATCCTC
CAGCGCGGGGATCTCATGCTGGAGTTCTTCGCCCACCCCAACTTGTTTATTGCAGCTTATAATGGTTACA
AATAAAGCAATAGCATCACAAATTTCACAAATAAAGCATTTTTTTCACTGCATTCTAGTTGTGGTTTGTC
CAAACTCATCAATGTATCTTATCATGTCTGTATACCGTCGACCTCTAGCTAGAGCTTGGCGTAATCATGG
TCATAGCTGTTTCCTGTGTGAAATTGTTATCCGCTCACAATTCCACACAACATACGAGCCGGAAGCATAA
AGTGTAAAGCCTGGGGTGCCTAATGAGTGAGCTAACTCACATTAATTGCGTTGCGCTCACTGCCCGCTTT
CCAGTCGGGAAACCTGTCGTGCCAGCTGCATTAATGAATCGGCCAACGCGCGGGGAGAGGCGGTTTGCGT
ATTGGGCGCTCTTCCGCTTCCTCGCTCACTGACTCGCTGCGCTCGGTCGTTCGGCTGCGGCGAGCGGTAT
CAGCTCACTCAAAGGCGGTAATACGGTTATCCACAGAATCAGGGGATAACGCAGGAAAGAACATGTGAGC
AAAAGGCCAGCAAAAGGCCAGGAACCGTAAAAAGGCCGCGTTGCTGGCGTTTTTCCATAGGCTCCGCCCC
CCTGACGAGCATCACAAAAATCGACGCTCAAGTCAGAGGTGGCGAAACCCGACAGGACTATAAAGATACC
AGGCGTTTCCCCCTGGAAGCTCCCTCGTGCGCTCTCCTGTTCCGACCCTGCCGCTTACCGGATACCTGTC
CGCCTTTCTCCCTTCGGGAAGCGTGGCGCTTTCTCATAGCTCACGCTGTAGGTATCTCAGTTCGGTGTAG
GTCGTTCGCTCCAAGCTGGGCTGTGTGCACGAACCCCCCGTTCAGCCCGACCGCTGCGCCTTATCCGGTA
ACTATCGTCTTGAGTCCAACCCGGTAAGACACGACTTATCGCCACTGGCAGCAGCCACTGGTAACAGGAT
TAGCAGAGCGAGGTATGTAGGCGGTGCTACAGAGTTCTTGAAGTGGTGGCCTAACTACGGCTACACTAGA
AGAACAGTATTTGGTATCTGCGCTCTGCTGAAGCCAGTTACCTTCGGAAAAAGAGTTGGTAGCTCTTGAT
CCGGCAAACAAACCACCGCTGGTAGCGGTGGTTTTTTTGTTTGCAAGCAGCAGATTACGCGCAGAAAAAA
AGGATCTCAAGAAGATCCTTTGATCTTTTCTACGGGGTCTGACGCTCAGTGGAACGAAAACTCACGTTAA
GGGATTTTGGTCATGAGATTATCAAAAAGGATCTTCACCTAGATCCTTTTAAATTAAAAATGAAGTTTTA
AATCAATCTAAAGTATATATGAGTAAACTTGGTCTGACAGTTACCAATGCTTAATCAGTGAGGCACCTAT
CTCAGCGATCTGTCTATTTCGTTCATCCATAGTTGCCTGACTCCCCGTCGTGTAGATAACTACGATACGG
GAGGGCTTACCATCTGGCCCCAGTGCTGCAATGATACCGCGAGACCCACGCTCACCGGCTCCAGATTTAT
CAGCAATAAACCAGCCAGCCGGAAGGGCCGAGCGCAGAAGTGGTCCTGCAACTTTATCCGCCTCCATCCA
GTCTATTAATTGTTGCCGGGAAGCTAGAGTAAGTAGTTCGCCAGTTAATAGTTTGCGCAACGTTGTTGCC
ATTGCTACAGGCATCGTGGTGTCACGCTCGTCGTTTGGTATGGCTTCATTCAGCTCCGGTTCCCAACGAT
CAAGGCGAGTTACATGATCCCCCATGTTGTGCAAAAAAGCGGTTAGCTCCTTCGGTCCTCCGATCGTTGT
CAGAAGTAAGTTGGCCGCAGTGTTATCACTCATGGTTATGGCAGCACTGCATAATTCTCTTACTGTCATG
CCATCCGTAAGATGCTTTTCTGTGACTGGTGAGTACTCAACCAAGTCATTCTGAGAATAGTGTATGCGGC
GACCGAGTTGCTCTTGCCCGGCGTCAATACGGGATAATACCGCGCCACATAGCAGAACTTTAAAAGTGCT
CATCATTGGAAAACGTTCTTCGGGGCGAAAACTCTCAAGGATCTTACCGCTGTTGAGATCCAGTTCGATG
TAACCCACTCGTGCACCCAACTGATCTTCAGCATCTTTTACTTTCACCAGCGTTTCTGGGTGAGCAAAAA
CAGGAAGGCAAAATGCCGCAAAAAAGGGAATAAGGGCGACACGGAAATGTTGAATACTCATACTCTTCCT
TTTTCAATATTATTGAAGCATTTATCAGGGTTATTGTCTCATGAGCGGATACATATTTGAATGTATTTAG
AAAAATAAACAAATAGGGGTTCCGCGCACATTTCCCCGAAAAGTGCCACCTGACGTCGACGGATCGGGAG
ATCAACTTGTTTATTGCAGCTTATAATGGTTACAAATAAAGCAATAGCATCACAAATTTCACAAATAAAG
CATTTTTTTCACTGCATTCTAGTTGTGGTTTGTCCAAACTCATCAATGTATCTTATCATGTCTGGATCAA
CTGGATAACTCAAGCTAACCAAAATCATCCCAAACTTCCCACCCCATACCCTATTACCACTGCCAATTAC
CTGTGGTTTCATTTACTCTAAACCTGTGATTCCTCTGAATTATTTTCATTTTAAAGAAATTGTATTTGTT
AAATATGTACTACAAACTTAGTAGTTGGAAGGGCTAATTCACTCCCAAAGAAGACAAGATATCCTTGATC
TGTGGATCTACCACACACAAGGCTACTTCCCTGATTAGCAGAACTACACACCAGGGCCAGGGGTCAGATA
TCCACTGACCTTTGGATGGTGCTACAAGCTAGTACCAGTTGAGCCAGATAAGGTAGAAGAGGCCAATAAA
GGAGAGAACACCAGCTTGTTACACCCTGTGAGCCTGCATGGGATGGATGACCCGGAGAGAGAAGTGTTAG
AGTGGAGGTTTGACAGCCGCCTAGCATTTCATCACGTGGCCCGAGAGCTGCATCCGGAGTACTTCAAGAA
CTGCTGATATCGAGCTTGCTACAAGGGACTTTCCGCTGGGGACTTTCCAGGGAGGCGTGGCCTGGGCGGG
ACTGGGGAGTGGCGAGCCCTCAGATCCTGCATATAAGCAGCTGCTTTTTGCCTGTACTGGGTCTCTCTGG
TTAGACCAGATCTGAGCCTGGGAGCTCTCTGGCTAACTAGGGAACCCACTGCTTAAGCCTCAATAAAGCT
TGCCTTGAGTGCTTCAAGTAGTGTGTGCCCGTCTGTTGTGTGACTCTGGTAACTAGAGATCCCTCAGACC
CTTTTAGTCAGTGTGGAAAATCTCTAGCAGTGGCGCCCGAACAGGGACTTGAAAGCGAAAGGGAAACCAG
AGGAGCTCTCTCGACGCAGGACTCGGCTTGCTGAAGCGCGCACGGCAAGAGGCGAGGGGCGGCGACTGGT
GAGTACGCCAAAAATTTTGACTAGCGGAGGCTAGAAGGAGAGAGATGGGTGCGAGAGCGTCAGTATTAAG
CGGGGGAGAATTAGATCGCGATGGGAAAAAATTCGGTTAAGGCCAGGGGGAAAGAAAAAATATAAATTAA
AACATATAGTATGGGCAAGCAGGGAGCTAGAACGATTCGCAGTTAATCCTGGCCTGTTAGAAACATCAGA
AGGCTGTAGACAAATACTGGGACAGCTACAACCATCCCTTCAGACAGGATCAGAAGAACTTAGATCATTA
TATAATACAGTAGCAACCCTCTATTGTGTGCATCAAAGGATAGAGATAAAAGACACCAAGGAAGCTTTAG
ACAAGATAGAGGAAGAGCAAAACAAAAGTAAGACCACCGCACAGCAAGCGGCCGGCCGCTGATCTTCAGA
CCTGGAGGAGGAGATATGAGGGACAATTGGAGAAGTGAATTATATAAATATAAAGTAGTAAAAATTGAAC
CATTAGGAGTAGCACCCACCAAGGCAAAGAGAAGAGTGGTGCAGAGAGAAAAAAGAGCAGTGGGAATAGG
AGCTTTGTTCCTTGGGTTCTTGGGAGCAGCAGGAAGCACTATGGGCGCAGCGTCAATGACGCTGACGGTA
CAGGCCAGACAATTATTGTCTGGTATAGTGCAGCAGCAGAACAATTTGCTGAGGGCTATTGAGGCGCAAC
AGCATCTGTTGCAACTCACAGTCTGGGGCATCAAGCAGCTCCAGGCAAGAATCCTGGCTGTGGAAAGATA
CCTAAAGGATCAACAGCTCCTGGGGATTTGGGGTTGCTCTGGAAAACTCATTTGCACCACTGCTGTGCCT
TGGAATGCTAGTTGGAGTAATAAATCTCTGGAACAGATTTGGAATCACACGACCTGGATGGAGTGGGACA
GAGAAATTAACAATTACACAAGCTTAATACACTCCTTAATTGAAGAATCGCAAAACCAGCAAGAAAAGAA
TGAACAAGAATTATTGGAATTAGATAAATGGGCAAGTTTGTGGAATTGGTTTAACATAACAAATTGGCTG
TGGTATATAAAATTATTCATAATGATAGTAGGAGGCTTGGTAGGTTTAAGAATAGTTTTTGCTGTACTTT
CTATAGTGAATAGAGTTAGGCAGGGATATTCACCATTATCGTTTCAGACCCACCTCCCAACCCCGAGGGG
ACCCGACAGGCCCGAAGGAATAGAAGAAGAAGGTGGAGAGAGAGACAGAGACAGATCCATTCGATTAGTG
AACGGATCGGCACTGCGTGCGCCAATTCTGCAGACAAATGGCAGTATTCATCCACAATTTTAAAAGAAAA
GGGGGGATTGGGGGGTACAGTGCAGGGGAAAGAATAGTAGACATAATAGCAACAGACATACAAACTAAAG
AATTACAAAAACAAATTACAAAAATTCAAAATTTTCGGGTTTATTACAGGGACAGCAGAGATCCAGTTTG
GTTAGTACCGGGCCCGCTCTAGTCCGGAATCAGTCCTGCTCCTCGGCCACGAAGTGCACGCAGTTGCCGG
CCGGGTCGCGCAGGGCGAACTCCCGCCCCCACGGCTGCTCGCCGATCTCGGTCATGGCCGGCCCGGAGGC
GTCCCGGAAGTTCGTGGACACGACCTCCGACCACTCGGCGTACAGCTCGTCCAGGCCGCGCACCCACACC
CAGGCCAGGGTGTTGTCCGGCACCACCTGGTCCTGGACCGCGCTGATGAACAGGGTCACGTCGTCCCGGA
CCACACCGGCGAAGTCGTCCTCCACGAAGTCCCGGGAGAACCCGAGCCGGTCGGTCCAGAACTCGACCGC
TCCGGCGACGTCGCGCGCGGTGAGCACCGGAACGGCACTGGTCAACTTGGCCATGGTGGCCCTCCTATAG
TGAGTCGTATTATACTATGCCGATATACTATGCCGATGATTAATTGTCAACACGTGCTGCAGGTCCGAGG
TTCTAGACGAGTTTACTCCCTATCAGTGATAGAGAACGATGTCGAGTTTACTCCCTATCAGTGATAGAGA
ACGTATGTCGAGTTTACTCCCTATCAGTGATAGAGAACGTATGTCGAGTTTACTCCCTATCAGTGATAGA
GAACGTATGTCGAGTTTATCCCTATCAGTGATAGAGAACGTATGTCGAGTTTACTCCCTATCAGTGATAG
AGAACGTATGTCGAGGTAGGCGTGTACGGTGGGAGGCCTATATAAGCAGAGCTCGTTTAGTGAACCGTCA
GATCGCACCGGTCGCCACCATGAGCGAGCTGATCAAGGAGAACATGCACATGAAGCTGTACATGGAGGGC
ACCGTGAACAACCACCACTTCAAGTGCACATCCGAGGGCGAAGGCAAGCCCTACGAGGGCACCCAGACCA
TGAAGATCAAGGTGGTCGAGGGCGGCCCTCTCCCCTTCGCCTTCGACATCCTGGCTACCAGCTTCATGTA
CGGCAGCAAAGCCTTCATCAACCACACCCAGGGCATCCCCGACTTCTTTAAGCAGTCCTTCCCTGAGGGC
TTCACATGGGAGAGAATCACCACATACGAAGACGGGGGCGTGCTGACCGCTACCCAGGACACCAGCTTCC
AGAACGGCTGCATCATCTACAACGTCAAGATCAACGGGGTGAACTTCCCATCCAACGGCCCTGTGATGCA
GAAGAAAACACGCGGCTGGGAGGCCAACACCGAGATGCTGTACCCCGCTGACGGCGGCCTGAGAGGCCAC
AGCCAGATGGCCCTGAAGCTCGTGGGCGGGGGCTACCTGCACTGCTCCTTCAAGACCACATACAGATCCA
AGAAACCCGCTAAGAACCTCAAGATGCCCGGCTTCCACTTCGTGGACCACAGACTGGAAAGAATCAAGGA
GGCCGACAAAGAGACCTACGTCGAGCAGCACGAGATGGCTGTGGCCAAGTACTGCGACCTCCCTAGCAAA
CTGGGGCACAGATAATCGATAGTTTGTTTGAATGAGGCTTCAGTACTTTACAGAATCGTTGCCTGCACAT
CTTGGAAACACTTGCTGGGATTACTTCTTCAGGTTAACCCAACAGAAGGCTCGAGAAGGTATATTGCTGT
TGACAGTGAGCGAGGTGTTGATCTTACAAGATATTAGTGAAGCCACAGATGTAATATCTTGTAAGATCAA
CACCCTGCCTACTGCCTCGACGCGTGGCCTCCGCGCCGGGTTTTGGCGCCTCCCGCGGGCGCCCCCCTCC
TCACGGCGAGCGCTGCCACGTCAGACGAAGGGCGCAGCGAGCGTCCTGATCCTTCCGCCCGGACGCTCAG
GACAGCGGCCCGCTGCTCATAAGACTCGGCCTTAGAACCCCAGTATCAGCAGAAGGACATTTTAGGACGG
GACTTGGGTGACTCTAGGGCACTGGTTTTCTTTCCAGAGAGCGGAACAGGCGAGGAAAAGTAGTCCCTTC
TCGGCGATTCTGCGGAGGGATCTCCGTGGGGCGGTGAACGCCGATGATTATATAAGGACGCGCCGGGTGT
GGCACAGCTAGTTCCGTCGCAGCCGGGATTTGGGTCGCGGTTCTTGTTTGTGGATCGCTGTGATCGTCAC
TTGGTGAGTAGCGGGCTGCTGGGCTGGCCGGGGCTTTCGTGGCCGCCGGGCCGCTCGGTGGGACGGAAGC
GTGTGGAGAGACCGCCAAGGGCTGTAGTCTGGGTCCGCGAGCAAGGTTGCCCTGAACTGGGGGTTGGGGG
GAGCGCAGCAAAATGGCGGCTGTTCCCGAGTCTTGAATGGAAGACGCTTGTGAGGCGGGCTGTGAGGTCG
TTGAAACAAGGTGGGGGGCATGGTGGGCGGCAAGAACCCAAGGTCTTGAGGCCTTCGCTAATGCGGGAAA
GCTCTTATTCGGGTGAGATGGGCTGGGGCACCATCTGGGGACCCTGACGTGAAGTTTGTCACTGACTGGA
GAACTCGGTTTGTCGTCTGTTGCGGGGGCGGCAGTTATGGCGGTGCCGTTGGGCAGTGCACCCGTACCTT
TGGGAGCGCGCGCCCTCGTCGTGTCGTGACGTCACCCGTTCTGTTGGCTTATAATGCAGGGTGGGGCCAC
CTGCCGGTAGGTGTGCGGTAGGCTTTTCTCCGTCGCAGGACGCAGGGTTCGGGCCTAGGGTAGGCTCTCC
TGAATCGACAGGCGCCGGACCTCTGGTGAGGGGAGGGATAAGTGAGGCGTCAGTTTCTTTGGTCGGTTTT
ATGTACCTATCTTCTTAAGTAGCTGAAGCTCCGGTTTTGAACTATGCGCTCGGGGTTGGCGAGTGTGTTT
TGTGAAGTTTTTTAGGCACCTTTTGAAATGTAATCATTTGGGTCAATATGTAATTTTCAGTGTTAGACTA
GTAAATTGTCCGCTAAATTCTGGCCGTTTTTGGCTTTTTTGTTAGACGCTAGCGGATCCATAACTTCGTA
TAGTATACATTATACGAAGTTATGCCACCATGTCTAGGCTGGACAAGAGCAAAGTCATAAACGGAGCTCT
GGAATTACTCAATGGTGTCGGTATCGAAGGCCTGACGACAAGGAAACTCGCTCAAAAGCTGGGAGTTGAG
CAGCCTACCCTGTACTGGCACGTGAAGAACAAGCGGGCCCTGCTCGATGCCCTGCCAATCGAGATGCTGG
ACAGGCATCATACCCACTTCTGCCCCCTGGAAGGCGAGTCATGGCAAGACTTTCTGCGGAACAACGCCAA
GTCATACCGCTGTGCTCTCCTCTCACATCGCGACGGGGCTAAAGTGCATCTCGGCACCCGCCCAACAGAG
AAACAGTACGAAACCCTGGAAAATCAGCTCGCGTTCCTGTGTCAGCAAGGCTTCTCCCTGGAGAACGCAC
TGTACGCTCTGTCCGCCGTGGGCCACTTTACACTGGGCTGCGTATTGGAGGAACAGGAGCATCAAGTAGC
AAAAGAGGAAAGAGAGACACCTACCACCGATTCTATGCCCCCACTTCTGAGACAAGCAATTGAGCTGTTC
GACCGGCAGGGAGCCGAACCTGCCTTCCTTTTCGGCCTGGAACTAATCATATGTGGCCTGGAGAAACAGC
TAAAGTGCGAAAGCGGCGGGCCGACCGACGCCCTTGACGATTTTGACTTAGACATGCTCCCAGCCGATGC
CCTTGACGATTTTGACCTTGACATGCTCCCCGGGTAAATAACTTCGTATAGTATACATTATACGAAGTTA
TGGATCCGCGGCCGCAAATTCCGCCCCTCTCCCTCCCCCCCCCCTAACGTTACTGGCCGAAGCCGCTTGG
AATAAGGCCGGTGTGCGTTTGTCTATATGTTATTTTCCACCATATTGCCGTCTTTTGGCAATGTGAGGGC
CCGGAAACCTGGCCCTGTCTTCTTGACGAGCATTCCTAGGGGTCTTTCCCCTCTCGCCAAAGGAATGCAA
GGTCTGTTGAATGTCGTGAAGGAAGCAGTTCCTCTGGAAGCTTCTTGAAGACAAACAACGTCTGTAGCGA
CCCTTTGCAGGCAGCGGAACCCCCCACCTGGCGACAGGTGCCTCTGCGGCCAAAAGCCACGTGTATAAGA
TACACCTGCAAAGGCGGCACAACCCCAGTGCCACGTTGTGAGTTGGATAGTTGTGGAAAGAGTCAAATGG
CTCTCCTCAAGCGTATTCAACAAGGGGCTGAAGGATGCCCAGAAGGTACCCCATTGTATGGGATCTGATC
TGGGGCCTCGGTGCACATGCTTTACATGTGTTTAGTCGAGGTTAAAAAAACGTCTAGGCCCCCCGAACCA
CGGGGACGTGGTTTTCCTTTGAAAAACACGATAATACCATGGCCACCGAGTACAAGCCCACGGTGCGCCT
CGCCACCCGCGACGACGTCCCCCGGGCCGTACGCACCCTCGCCGCCGCGTTCGCCGACTACCCCGCCACG
CGCCACACCGTCGACCCGGACCGCCACATCGAGCGGGTCACCGAGCTGCAAGAACTCTTCCTCACGCGCG
TCGGGCTCGACATCGGCAAGGTGTGGGTCGCGGACGACGGCGCCGCGGTGGCGGTCTGGACCACGCCGGA
GAGCGTCGAAGCGGGGGCGGTGTTCGCCGAGATCGGCTCGCGCATGGCCGAGTTGAGCGGTTCCCGGCTG
GCCGCGCAGCAACAGATGGAAGGCCTCCTGGCGCCGCACCGGCCCAAGGAGCCCGCGTGGTTCCTGGCCA
CCGTCGGCGTCTCGCCCGACCACCAGGGCAAGGGTCTGGGCAGCGCCGTCGTGCTCCCCGGAGTGGAGGC
GGCCGAGCGCGCTGGGGTGCCCGCCTTCCTGGAGACCTCCGCGCCCCGCAACCTCCCCTTCTACGAGCGG
CTCGGCTTCACCGTCACCGCCGACGTCGAGGTGCCCGAAGGACCGCGCACCTGGTGCATGACCCGCAAGC
CCGGTGCCTGAGTTCGCGTCTGGAACAATCAACCTCTGGATTACAAAATTTGTGAAAGATTGACTGGTAT
TCTTAACTATGTTGCTCCTTTTACGCTATGTGGATA
